>Addgene plasmid #11916 | pBS185 CMV-Cre | addgene full sequence | sequence record 271163 | Addgene NGS Result
CACTATTGCATATGCCATCAAGATTTTGCTGAAAGGACCCTGATAAAGCTGTCTCCTGTGAGGCTTTGCC
AGTGCCCAGCAAACACAGAAGTGGATGCTCACAGTCAGCTATTGGATGGAACACAGGGCCCCCAATGGAG
GAGCTAGAGAAAGTACCCAAGGAGCTAAAGGGATCTGCAACCCTATAGGTGGAACAGCAATCTGAACTAA
CCAGTACCCCCTGAACTCGTGTATCTAGCTTCGTATGTAGCAGAAGATGGCCTAGTTGGCCATCACTGGG
AAGAGAGGACCCTTGGTCTAGCAAACTATATGCCCCAGTTCAGGGGAAAGCCAGGGCCAAGAAGTGGGAG
TGAGTGGGTAGGGGAGCGGGGTGGGGGTAGGGGTGGGGTATAGGGGACTTTTGGGATAGCATTTGAAATA
TAAACGAAGAAAATATCCAAAAAAAAAAAGATGGAAAAAAAAGTGATAAAGAGCGTGGGTCCTGCCTGTA
ATCAAGATATTTGAGATGTAGCAGCAGGAAGGCCAGGAATTGGTCGAGGGTACCGAGCTCGAATTCGTAA
TCATGTCATAGCTGTTTCCTGTGTGAAATTGTTATCCGCTCACAATTCCACACAACATACGAGCCGGAAG
CATAAAGTGTAAAGCCTGGGGTGCCTAATGAGTGAGCTAACTCACATTAATTGCGTTGCGCTCACTGCCC
GCTTTCCAGTCGGGAAACCTGTCGTGCCAGCTGCATTAATGAATCGGCCAACGCGCGGGGAGAGGCGGTT
TGCGTATTGGGCGCTCTTCCGCTTCCTCGCTCACTGACTCGCTGCGCTCGGTCGTTCGGCTGCGGCGAGC
GGTATCAGCTCACTCAAAGGCGGTAATACGGTTATCCACAGAATCAGGGGATAACGCAGGAAAGAACATG
TGAGCAAAAGGCCAGCAAAAGGCCAGGAACCGTAAAAAGGCCGCGTTGCTGGCGTTTTTCCATAGGCTCC
GCCCCCCTGACGAGCATCACAAAAATCGACGCTCAAGTCAGAGGTGGCGAAACCCGACAGGACTATAAAG
ATACCAGGCGTTTCCCCCTGGAAGCTCCCTCGTGCGCTCTCCTGTTCCGACCCTGCCGCTTACCGGATAC
CTGTCCGCCTTTCTCCCTTCGGGAAGCGTGGCGCTTTCTCATAGCTCACGCTGTAGGTATCTCAGTTCGG
TGTAGGTCGTTCGCTCCAAGCTGGGCTGTGTGCACGAACCCCCCGTTCAGCCCGACCGCTGCGCCTTATC
CGGTAACTATCGTCTTGAGTCCAACCCGGTAAGACACGACTTATCGCCACTGGCAGCAGCCACTGGTAAC
AGGATTAGCAGAGCGAGGTATGTAGGCGGTGCTACAGAGTTCTTGAAGTGGTGGCCTAACTACGGCTACA
CTAGAAGAACAGTATTTGGTATCTGCGCTCTGCTGAAGCCAGTTACCTTCGGAAAAAGAGTTGGTAGCTC
TTGATCCGGCAAACAAACCACCGCTGGTAGCGGTGGTTTTTTTGTTTGCAAGCAGCAGATTACGCGCAGA
AAAAAAGGATCTCAAGAAGATCCTTTGATCTTTTCTACGGGGTCTGACGCTCAGTGGAACGAAAACTCAC
GTTAAGGGATTTTGGTCATGAGATTATCAAAAAGGATCTTCACCTAGATCCTTTTAAATTAAAAATGAAG
TTTTAAATCAATCTAAAGTATATATGAGTAAACTTGGTCTGACAGTTACCAATGCTTAATCAGTGAGGCA
CCTATCTCAGCGATCTGTCTATTTCGTTCATCCATAGTTGCCTGACTCCCCGTCGTGTAGATAACTACGA
TACGGGAGGGCTTACCATCTGGCCCCAGTGCTGCAATGATACCGCGAGACCCACGCTCACCGGCTCCAGA
TTTATCAGCAATAAACCAGCCAGCCGGAAGGGCCGAGCGCAGAAGTGGTCCTGCAACTTTATCCGCCTCC
ATCCAGTCTATTAATTGTTGCCGGGAAGCTAGAGTAAGTAGTTCGCCAGTTAATAGTTTGCGCAACGTTG
TTGCCATTGCTACAGGCATCGTGGTGTCACGCTCGTCGTTTGGTATGGCTTCATTCAGCTCCGGTTCCCA
ACGATCAAGGCGAGTTACATGATCCCCCATGTTGTGCAAAAAAGCGGTTAGCTCCTTCGGTCCTCCGATC
GTTGTCAGAAGTAAGTTGGCCGCAGTGTTATCACTCATGGTTATGGCAGCACTGCATAATTCTCTTACTG
TCATGCCATCCGTAAGATGCTTTTCTGTGACTGGTGAGTACTCAACCAAGTCATTCTGAGAATAGTGTAT
GCGGCGACCGAGTTGCTCTTGCCCGGCGTCAATACGGGATAATACCGCGCCACATAGCAGAACTTTAAAA
GTGCTCATCATTGGAAAACGTTCTTCGGGGCGAAAACTCTCAAGGATCTTACCGCTGTTGAGATCCAGTT
CGATGTAACCCACTCGTGCACCCAACTGATCTTCAGCATCTTTTACTTTCACCAGCGTTTCTGGGTGAGC
AAAAACAGGAAGGCAAAATGCCGCAAAAAAGGGAATAAGGGCGACACGGAAATGTTGAATACTCATACTC
TTCCTTTTTCAATATTATTGAAGCATTTATCAGGGTTATTGTCTCATGAGCGGATACATATTTGAATGTA
TTTAGAAAAATAAACAAATAGGGGTTCCGCGCACATTTCCCCGAAAAGTGCCACCTGACGTCTAAGAAAC
CATTATTATCATGACATTAACCTATAAAAATAGGCGTATCACGAGGCCCTTTCGTCTCGCGCGTTTCGGT
GATGACGGTGAAAACCTCTGACACATGCAGCTCCCGGAGACGGTCACAGCTTGTCTGTAAGCGGATGCCG
GGAGCAGACAAGCCCGTCAGGGCGCGTCAGCGGGTGTTGGCGGGTGTCGGGGCTGGCTTAACTATGCGGC
ATCAGAGCAGATTGTACTGAGAGTGCACCATATGCGGTGTGAAATACCGCACAGATGCGTAAGGAGAAAA
TACCGCATCAGGCGCCATTCGCCATTCAGGCTGCGCAACTGTTGGGAAGGGCGATCGGTGCGGGCCTCTT
CGCTATTACGCCAGCTGGCGAAAGGGGGATGTGCTGCAAGGCGATTAAGTTGGGTAACGCCAGGGTTTTC
CCAGTCACGACGTTGTAAAACGACGGCCAGTGCCAAGCTTGGCCCATTGCATACGTTGTATCCATATCAT
AATATGTACATTTATATTGGCTCATGTCCAACATTACCGCCATGTTGACATTGATTATTGACTAGTTATT
AATAGTAATCAATTACGGGGTCATTAGTTCATAGCCCATATATGGAGTTCCGCGTTACATAACTTACGGT
AAATGGCCCGCCTGGCTGACCGCCCAACGACCCCCGCCCATTGACGTCAATAATGACGTATGTTCCCATA
GTAACGCCAATAGGGACTTTCCATTGACGTCAATGGGTGGAGTATTTACGGTAAACTGCCCACTTGGCAG
TACATCAAGTGTATCATATGCCAAGTACGCCCCCTATTGACGTCAATGACGGTAAATGGCCCGCCTGGCA
TTATGCCCAGTACATGACCTTATGGGACTTTCCTACTTGGCAGTACATCTACGTATTAGTCATCGCTATT
ACCATGGTGATGCGGTTTTGGCAGTACATCAATGGGCGTGGATAGCGGTTTGACTCACGGGGATTTCCAA
GTCTCCACCCCATTGACGTCAATGGGAGTTTGTTTTGGCACCAAAATCAACGGGACTTTCCAAAATGTCG
TAACAACTCCGCCCCATTGACGCAAATGGGCGGTAGGCGTGTACGGTGGGAGGTCTATATAAGCAGAGCT
CGTTTAGTGAACCGTCAGATCGCCTGGAGACGCCATCCACGCTGTTTTGACCTCCATAGAAGACACCGAC
TCTAGAGGATCCCCTCGAGGGGCAGAGCCGATCCTGTACACTTTACTTAAAACCATTATCTGAGTGTGAA
ATGTCCAATTTACTGACCGTACACCAAAATTTGCCTGCATTACCGGTCGATGCAACGAGTGATGAGGTTC
GCAAGAACCTGATGGACATGTTCAGGGATCGCCAGGCGTTTTCTGAGCATACCTGGAAAATGCTTCTGTC
CGTTTGCCGGTCGTGGGCGGCATGGTGCAAGTTGAATAACCGGAAATGGTTTCCCGCAGAACCTGAAGAT
GTTCGCGATTATCTTCTATATCTTCAGGCGCGCGGTCTGGCAGTAAAAACTATCCAGCAACATTTGGGCC
AGCTAAACATGCTTCATCGTCGGTCCGGGCTGCCACGACCAAGTGACAGCAATGCTGTTTCACTGGTTAT
GCGGCGGATCCGAAAAGAAAACGTTGATGCCGGTGAACGTGCAAAACAGGCTCTAGCGTTCGAACGCACT
GATTTCGACCAGGTTCGTTCACTCATGGAAAATAGCGATCGCTGCCAGGATATACGTAATCTGGCATTTC
TGGGGATTGCTTATAACACCCTGTTACGTATAGCCGAAATTGCCAGGATCAGGGTTAAAGATATCTCACG
TACTGACGGTGGGAGAATGTTAATCCATATTGGCAGAACGAAAACGCTGGTTAGCACCGCAGGTGTAGAG
AAGGCACTTAGCCTGGGGGTAACTAAACTGGTCGAGCGATGGATTTCCGTCTCTGGTGTAGCTGATGATC
CGAATAACTACCTGTTTTGCCGGGTCAGAAAAAATGGTGTTGCCGCGCCATCTGCCACCAGCCAGCTATC
AACTCGCGCCCTGGAAGGGATTTTTGAAGCAACTCATCGATTGATTTACGGCGCTAAGGATGACTCTGGT
CAGAGATACCTGGCCTGGTCTGGACACAGTGCCCGTGTCGGAGCCGCGCGAGATATGGCCCGCGCTGGAG
TTTCAATACCGGAGATCATGCAAGCTGGTGGCTGGACCAATGTAAATATTGTCATGAACTATATCCGTAA
CCTGGATAGTGAAACAGGGGCAATGGTGCGCCTGCTGGAAGATGGCGATTAGCCATTAACGCGTAAATGA
TTGCTATAATTATTTGATATTTATGGTGACATATGAGAAAGGATTTCAACATCGACGGAAAATATGTAGT
GCTGTCTGTAAGCACTAATATTCAGTCGCCAGCCGTCATTGTCACTGTAAAGCTGAGCGATAGAATGCCT
GATATTGACTCAATATCCGTTGCGTTTCCTGTCAAAAGTATGCGTAGTGCTGAACATTTCGTGATGAATG
CCACCGAGGAAGAAGCACGGCGCGGTTTTGCTAAAGTGATGTCTGAGTTTGGCGAACTCTTGGGTAAGGT
TGGAATTGTCGAGGGATCTCGGAATGGACCCCAACTGCTCCTGCTCCACCGGTAAGACTCCCGATCCTTG
GTCTTTAGAATACCAAGTTGGGACCGCAGAGCGGAATCCCCGAGTTGTAGAGGCTTGGCGGGAATAGGCA
CCTTTAGTTGGCGATTCATTCCGGTTCTTTCTAGAATCCGCTCTTGCAAAAGCCTTCATTAGTTACGAGT
ATTGTCGAACGGGTCCTTTGGCGGGGTTGGGGCTAGGATTTAGACGCGCAAATGTCCGGTTCCTGATCAC
CCAGTTAGTGGGGACATCTGGGTTGAGTCCCAGGCATTACTAAACTTACTGTGAATTGCTTGAATTAAGA
AAGAGGTGAAGGACCTTTATGTCTTGGGACTCAAAGACATAATCCCTGACTTAACCTGTGAGGAGAAAAG
TGGGGCTAGGCTCCCTGCAGCTCCGAGGAGGACTTAGTGAACTGAGCCGGGACTCGTGGTGTTGGCCACT
GCTGTAATGCTGCCTCCCTCATGCTGTCTTCTTTCTCCTCCCCAGGCGGCTCCTGCACTTGCACCAGCTC
CTGCGCCTGCAAGAACTGCAAGTGCACCTCCTGCAAGAAGAGTGAGTTGGGACACCTTGGGTGGCGGCTA
AGGCTAGGGGCGGGGAACTCCTACAAAACTGGCTCTGAGAAATGTCCTTTGCTTCCCGGAGGCCATTGTA
TTGTCTCGGGGACAGAACTATACAGAGAACTATTTAAAAAAACCGAGGTCTTCTCTGTTGGGGACAGGAA
GCAGAGGTCTTCAGCCAGGCTGACCTCTTCCTCCTCCTTTCTAGGCTGCTGCTCCTGCTGTCCCGTGGGC
TGCTCCAAATGTGCCCAGGGCTGTGTCTGCAAAGGCGCCGCGGACAAGTGCACGTGCTGTGCCTGATGTG
ACGAACAGCGCTGCCACCACGTGTAAATAGTATCGGACCAACCCAGCGTCTTCCTATACAGTTCCACCCT
GTTTACTAAACCCCCGTTTTCTACCGAGTACGTGAATAATAAAAGCCTGTTTGAGTCTAACTCTGGTTTT
CTTGGTGTGGTTTGGCAATAAGAAACTGGGGTGACTTGATAGTCTGGGGATCTGGTTTTGGACCCCCTCG
TGCCTTTACCTCCCGCCTCTGGCCCTCACAGAGGGGTAATGTCTTTGGGTAAAGCCAAGCTATCCCATAA
GCTTCCTCATGGAAAACAGCTGTGTGCCTGGTCAGGTCTTGTGTTAGGGGAAGGGAGGGAGGGAGGGTGG
TCCTGGAAGACTTGATGTCCCATCCTGGAAGCACAGAAAATCTTATCATTTATATTCTCTTTGGATTCTG
GTTTCCTCTCACATTGTTGGGTATAAGGAGGTGGGTATGAAAATTAACATAGGGTGTCTCGTATGCTAGG
CAGGGACTAACACTGAACTAGATTCCAGAGGGGCTTTCTTGGCTGTTTTGACACAAGTTGCTTACCTTGT
CCTAGAACTCATTCTGCAGTCCAGTCTGACCTTGAGTTTTTGATTCTCCTGCCTCAGCTTCCCAAGTACC
TGGGATTACAGGAGTGACTGTGTCACCAGGCCATCTCCTATTCAGCCACCAAATGCAGA
Features (pLannotate 1.2.2; 18 found; start..end, strand, type, name):
    538..556     -  misc_feature   MCS (fragment): pUC18/19 multiple cloning site
    589..605     -  protein_bind   lac operator: The lac repressor binds to the lac operator to inhibit transcription in E. coli. This inhibition can be relieved by adding lactose or isopropyl-β-D-thiogalactopyranoside (IPTG). lac repressor encoded by lacI
    613..643     -  promoter       lac promoter: promoter for the E. coli lac operon
    658..679     -  protein_bind   CAP binding site: CAP binding activates transcription in the presence of cAMP. E. coli catabolite activator protein
    692..784     -  CDS            lacI (fragment): lac repressor; lacI; The lac repressor binds to the lac operator to inhibit transcription in E. coli. This inhibition can be relieved by adding lactose or isopropyl-β-D-thiogalactopyranoside (IPTG).
    967..1555    -  rep_origin     ori: high-copy-number ColE1/pMB1/pBR322/pUC origin of replication
   1726..2586    -  CDS            AmpR: β-lactamase; bla; confers resistance to ampicillin, carbenicillin, and related antibiotics
   2587..2691    -  promoter       AmpR promoter: bla
   2786..2821    +  CDS            rop (fragment): Rop protein, which maintains plasmids at low copy number; rop
   2923..3022    +  misc_feature   bom (fragment): basis of mobility region from pBR322
   3028..3182    -  CDS            lacZα (fragment): LacZα fragment of β-galactosidase; lacZ fragment
   3267..3646    +  enhancer       CMV enhancer: human cytomegalovirus immediate early enhancer
   3647..3850    +  promoter       CMV promoter: human cytomegalovirus (CMV) immediate early promoter
   3917..3934    -  misc_feature   MCS (fragment): pUC18/19 multiple cloning site
   3991..5022    +  CDS            Cre: site-specific recombinase Cre is a site-specific recombinase from bacteriophage P1. Recombination occurs at loxP sequences.
   5855..5923    +  CDS            MT1B_HORSE (fragment): Experimental evidence at protein level: Swiss-Prot protein existence level 1. Metallothioneins have a high content of cysteine residues that bind various heavy metals; these proteins are transcriptionally regulated by both heavy metals and glucocorticoids. From Equus caballus (Horse).
   6137..6223    +  CDS            MT1B_HORSE (fragment): Experimental evidence at protein level: Swiss-Prot protein existence level 1. Metallothioneins have a high content of cysteine residues that bind various heavy metals; these proteins are transcriptionally regulated by both heavy metals and glucocorticoids. From Equus caballus (Horse).
   6832..6853    +  polyA_signal   hGH poly(A) signal (fragment): human growth hormone polyadenylation signal
