[The description below was written by a language model from this plasmid's Addgene catalogue record and pLannotate feature annotations shown in this document.]
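Description:
pBS185 CMV-Cre is a mammalian expression plasmid for Cre, the site-specific recombinase of bacteriophage P1 that catalyses recombination between loxP sites. The record does not name the backbone, but the annotated full sequence (about 6.9 kb) shows a pUC/pBR322-type bacterial framework. It has a high-copy ColE1/pMB1 origin and a β-lactamase gene with its own promoter for ampicillin selection in E. coli. There are also leftover fragments of the lac promoter/operator region, lacZα, lacI, rop, bom and the pUC multiple cloning site, which appear to be cloning remnants rather than functional parts. No mammalian selection marker is annotated.

The expression cassette consists of the human cytomegalovirus major immediate early enhancer and promoter, followed by the wild-type cre coding sequence of roughly 1 kb. Downstream lies a segment of the mouse metallothionein MT-I gene which, according to the depositor, supplies several introns and the polyadenylation site for processing of the transcript. The automated annotation labels short exon-like matches in this region as horse metallothionein fragments. These, and a short fragment match to the hGH poly(A) signal near the end, most likely reflect sequence similarity within the mouse MT-I segment rather than separate elements.

The plasmid is used to supply Cre in cultured mammalian cells, for example to excise floxed sequences or to target loxP-bearing DNA into a genomic lox site, as in the associated publication. The depositor notes that the hCMV promoter gives strong, fairly general expression but performs poorly in embryonic stem cells. For those cells, and for higher expression overall, the depositor recommends a related plasmid, pBS513.
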