Addgene plasmid #11916: pBS185 CMV-Cre
Purpose: Mammalian expression of Cre recombinase driven by the human cytomegalovirus IE promoter
Depositing lab: Brian Sauer. Depositing organization: National Institute of Diabetes & Digestive & Kidney Diseases (NIDDK). Publication: Targeted insertion of exogenous DNA into the eukaryotic genome by the Cre recombinase. Sauer B, Henderson N. New Biol. 1990 May . 2(5):441-9. PubMed 2288914.
Backbone
  Vector backbone: na
  Backbone size w/o insert (bp): 6000
  Vector type: Mammalian Expression, Cre/Lox
Growth in bacteria
  Bacterial resistance: Ampicillin, 100 μg/mL
  Growth temperature: 37°C
  Growth strain: DH5alpha
  Copy number: High Copy
Gene/Insert
  Gene/Insert name: cre
  Species: bacteriophage P1
  Insert size (bp): 1100
  Entrez Gene: cre (a.k.a. P1_gp003)
  Promoter: CMV IE
  Cloning method: Restriction Enzyme; 5′ cloning site na (unknown if destroyed); 3′ cloning site na (unknown if destroyed)
  Sequencing primers: 5′ na
Terms and licenses: Academic/Nonprofit Terms; Industry Terms: Not Available to Industry
Depositor comments: pBS185 carries the wt cre gene under the control of the major immediate early promoter and enhancer of human cytomegalovirus (hCMV). This is a strong promoter that gives fairly generalized expression. However, it is not a strong promoter in embryonic stem (ES) cells. The construct also carries the mouse metallothionein MT-I region including the polyadenylation site and several introns. For higher level expression in general and for better expression in ES cells plasmid pBS513 is superior. The sequence shown includes cre and the metallothionein region.
How to cite: pBS185 CMV-Cre was a gift from Brian Sauer (Addgene plasmid # 11916 ; http://n2t.net/addgene:11916 ; RRID:Addgene_11916)
