>Addgene plasmid #11916 | pBS185 CMV-Cre | depositor partial sequence | sequence record 7128 | Author sequence
CTCGAGGGGCAGAGCCGATCCTGTACACTTTACTTAAAACCATTATCTGAGTGTGAAATGTCCAATTTAC
TGACCGTACACCAAAATTTGCCTGCATTACCGGTCGATGCAACGAGTGATGAGGTTCGCAAGAACCTGAT
GGACATGTTCAGGGATCGCCAGGCGTTTTCTGAGCATACCTGGAAAATGCTTCTGTCCGTTTGCCGGTCG
TGGGCGGCATGGTGCAAGTTGAATAACCGGAAATGGTTTCCCGCAGAACCTGAAGATGTTCGCGATTATC
TTCTATATCTTCAGGCGCGCGGTCTGGCAGTAAAAACTATCCAGCAACATTTGGGCCAGCTAAACATGCT
TCATCGTCGGTCCGGGCTGCCACGACCAAGTGACAGCAATGCTGTTTCACTGGTTATGCGGCGGATCCGA
AAAGAAAACGTTGATGCCGGTGAACGTGCAAAACAGGCTCTAGCGTTCGAACGCACTGATTTCGACCAGG
TTCGTTCACTCATGGAAAATAGCGATCGCTGCCAGGATATACGTAATCTGGCATTTCTGGGGATTGCTTA
TAACACCCTGTTACGTATAGCCGAAATTGCCAGGATCAGGGTTAAAGATATCTCACGTACTGACGGTGGG
AGAATGTTAATCCATATTGGCAGAACGAAAACGCTGGTTAGCACCGCAGGTGTAGAGAAGGCACTTAGCC
TGGGGGTAACTAAACTGGTCGAGCGATGGATTTCCGTCTCTGGTGTAGCTGATGATCCGAATAACTACCT
GTTTTGCCGGGTCAGAAAAAATGGTGTTGCCGCGCCATCTGCCACCAGCCAGCTATCAACTCGCGCCCTG
GAAGGGATTTTTGAAGCAACTCATCGATTGATTTACGGCGCTAAGGATGACTCTGGTCAGAGATACCTGG
CCTGGTCTGGACACAGTGCCCGTGTCGGAGCCGCGCGAGATATGGCCCGCGCTGGAGTTTCAATACCGGA
GATCATGCAAGCTGGTGGCTGGACCAATGTAAATATTGTCATGAACTATATCCGTAACCTGGATAGTGAA
ACAGGGGCAATGGTGCGCCTGCTGGAAGATGGCGATTAGCCATTAACGCGTAAATGATTGCTATAATTAT
TTGATATTTATGGTGACATATGAGAAAGGATTTCAACATCGACGGAAAATATGTAGTGCTGTCTGTAAGC
ACTAATATTCAGTCGCCAGCCGTCATTGTCACTGTAAAGCTGAGCGATAGAATGCCTGATATTGACTCAA
TATCCGTTGCGTTTCCTGTCAAAAGTATGCGTAGTGCTGAACATTTCGTGATGAATGCCACCGAGGAAGA
AGCACGGCGCGGTTTTGCTAAAGTGATGTCTGAGTTTGGCGAACTCTTGGGTAAGGTTGGAATTGTCGAG
GGATCTCGGAATGGACCCCAACTGCTCCTGCTCCACCGGTAAGACTCCCGATCCTTGGTCTTTAGAATAC
CAAGTTGGGACCGCAGAGCGGAATCCCCGAGTTGTAGAGGCTTGGCGGGAATAGGCACCTTTAGTTGGCG
ATTCATTCCGGTTCTTTCTAGAATCCGCTCTTGCAAAAGCCTTCATTAGTTACGAGTATTGTCGAACGGG
TCCTTTGGCGGGGTTGGGGCTAGGATTTAGACGCGCAAATGTCCGGTTCCTGATCACCCAGTTAGTGGGG
ACATCTGGGTTGAGTCCCAGGCATTACTAAACTTACTGTGAATTGCTTGAATTAAGAAAGAGGTGAAGGA
CCTTTATGTCTTGGGACTCAAAGACATAATCCCTGACTTAACCTGTGAGGAGAAAAGTGGGGCTAGGCTC
CCTGCAGCTCCGAGGAGGACTTAGTGAACTGAGCCGGGACTCGTGGTGTTGGCCACTGCTGTAATGCTGC
CTCCCTCATGCTGTCTTCTTTCTCCTCCCAGGCGGCTCCTGCACTTGCACCAGCTCCTGCGCCTGCAAGA
ACTGCAAGTGCACCTCCTGCAAGAAGAGTGAGTTGGGACACCTTGGGTGGCGGCTAAGGCTAGGGGCGGG
GAACTCCTACAAAACTGGCTCTGAGAAATGTCCTTTGCTTCCCGGAGGCCATTGTATTGTCTCGGGGACA
GAACTATACAGAGAACTATTTAAAAAAACCGAGGTCTTCTCTGTTGGGGACAGGAAGCAGAGGTCTTCAG
CCAGGCTGCCTCTTCCTCCTTCTTCTAGGCTGCTGCTCCTGCTGTCCCGTGGGCTGCTCCAAATGTGCCC
AGGGCTGTGTCTGCAAAGGCGCCGCGGACAAGTGCACGTGCTGTGCCTGATGTGACGAACAGCGCTGCCA
CCACGTGTAAATAGTATCGGACCAACCCAGCGTCTTCCTATACAGTTCCACCCTGTTTACTAAACCCCCG
TTTTCTACCGAGTACGTTAATAATAAAAGCCTGTTTGAGTCTAACTCTGGTTTCTTGGTGTGGTTTGGCA
ATAAGAAACTGGGGTGACTTGATAGTCTGGGGATCTGGTTTTGGACCCCCTCGTGCCTTTACCTCCGCCC
TCTGGCCCTCACAGAGGGGTAATGTCTTTGGGTAAAGCCAAGCTATATCCCATAAGCTTCCTCATGGAAA
ACAGCTG
