>Addgene plasmid #11916 | pBS185 CMV-Cre | addgene partial sequence | sequence record 18809 | 11916 with CMV-F
CTCGTTTAGTGAACCGTCAGATCGCCTGGAGACGCCATCCACGCTGTTTTGACCTCCATAGAAGACACCG
ACTCTAGAGGATCCCCTCGAGGGGCAGAGCCGATCCTGTACACTTTACTTAAAACCATTATCTGAGTGTG
AAATGTCCAATTTACTGACCGTACACCAAAATTTGCCTGCATTACCGGTCGATGCAACGAGTGATGAGGT
TCGCAAGAACCTGATGGACATGTTCAGGGATCGCCAGGCGTTTTCTGAGCATACCTGGAAAATGCTTCTG
TCCGTTTGCCGGTCGTGGGCGGCATGGTGCAAGTTGAATAACCGGAAATGGTTTCCCGCAGAACCTGAAG
ATGTTCGCGATTATCTTCTATATCTTCAGGCGCGCGGTCTGGCAGTAAAAACTATCCAGCAACATTTGGG
CCAGCTAAACATGCTTCATCGTCGGTCCGGGCTGCCACGACCAAGTGACAGCAATGCTGTTTCACTGGTT
ATGCGGCGGATCCGAAAAGAAAACGTTGATGCCGGTGAACGTGCAAAACAGGCTCTAGCGTTCGAACGCA
CTGATTTCGACCAGGTTCGTTCACTCATGGAAAATAGCGATCGCTGCCAGGATATACGTAATCTGGCATT
TCTGGGGATTGCTTATAACACCCTGTTACGTATAGCCGAAATTGCCAGGATCAGGGTTAAAGATATCTCA
CGTACTGACGGTGGGAGAATGTTAATCCATATTGGCAGAACGAAAACGCTGGTTAGCACCGCAGGTGTAG
AGAAGGCACTTAGCCTGGGGGTAACTAAACTGGTCGAGCGATGGATTTCCGTCTCTGGTGTAGCTGATGA
TCCGAATAACTACCTGTTTTGCCGGGTCAGAAAAAATGGTGTTGCCGCGCCATCTGCCACCAGCCAGCTA
T
