>Addgene plasmid #11916 | pBS185 CMV-Cre | addgene partial sequence | sequence record 69581 | Cre-F 5'-tttacggcgctaaggatgac-3'
CTGGCCTGGTCTGGACACAGTGCCCGTGTCGGAGCCGCGCGAGATATGGCCCGCGCTGGAGTTTCAATAC
CGGAGATCATGCAAGCTGGTGGCTGGACCAATGTAAATATTGTCATGAACTATATCCGTAACCTGGATAG
TGAAACAGGGGCAATGGTGCGCCTGCTGGAAGATGGCGATTAGCCATTAACGCGTAAATGATTGCTATAA
TTATTTGATATTTATGGTGACATATGAGAAAGGATTTCAACATCGACGGAAAATATGTAGTGCTGTCTGT
AAGCACTAATATTCAGTCGCCAGCCGTCATTGTCACTGTAAAGCTGAGCGATAGAATGCCTGATATTGAC
TCAATATCCGTTGCGTTTCCTGTCAAAAGTATGCGTAGTGCTGAACATTTCGTGATGAATGCCACCGAGG
AAGAAGCACGGCGCGGTTTTGCTAAAGTGATGTCTGAGTTTGGCGAACTCTTGGGTAAGGTTGGAATTGT
CGAGGGATCTCGGAATGGACCCCAACTGCTCCTGCTCCACCGGTAAGACTCCCGATCCTTGGTCTTTAGA
ATACCAAGTTGGGACCGCAGAGCGGAATCCCCGAGTTGTAGAGGCTTGGCGGGAATAGGCACCTTTAGTT
GGCGATTCATTCCGGTTCTTTCTAGAATCCGCTCTTGCAAAAGCCTTCATTAGTTACGAGTATTGTCGAA
CGGGTCCTTTGGCGGGGTTGGGGCTAGGATTTAGACGCGCAAATGTCCGGTTCCTGATCACCCAGTTAGT
GGGGACATCTGGGTTGAGTCCCAGGCATTACTAAACTTACTGTGAATTGCTTGAATTAAGAAAGAGGTGA
AGGACCTTTATGTCTTGGGACTCAAAGACATAATCCCTGACTTAACCTGTGAGGAGAAAAGTGGGGCTAG
GCTCCCTGCAGCTCCGAGGAGGACTTAGTGAACTGAGCCGGGACTCGTGGTGTTGGCCACTGCTGTAATG
CTGCCTCCCTCATGCTGTCTTCTTTCTCCTCCCAGGCGGCTCCTGCACTTGCACCA
