>Addgene plasmid #11916 | pBS185 CMV-Cre | addgene partial sequence | sequence record 141034 | M13pUC-Rev 5'-AGCGGATAACAATTTCACACAGG-3'
TGACATGATTACGAATTCGAGCTCGGTACCCTCGACCAATTCCTGGCCTTCCTGCTGCTACATCTCAAAT
ATCTTGATTACAGGCAGGACCCACGCTCTTTATCACTTTTTTTTCCATCTTTTTTTTTTTGGATATTTTC
TTCGTTTATATTTCAAATGCTATCCCAAAAGTCCCCTATACCCCACCCCTACCCCCACCCCGCTCCCCTA
CCCACTCACTCCCACTTCTTGGCCCTGGCTTTCCCCTGAACTGGGGCATATAGTTTGCTAGACCAAGGGT
CCTCTCTTCCCAGTGATGGCCAACTAGGCCATCTTCTGCTACATACGAAGCTAGATACACGAGTTCAGGG
GGTACTGGTTAGTTCAGATTGCTGTTCCACCTATAGGGTTGCAGATCCCTTTAGCTCCTTGGGTACTTTC
TCTAGCTCCTCCATTGGGGGCCCTGTGTTCCATCCAATAGCTGACTGTGAGCATCCACTTCTGTGTTTGC
TGGGCACTGGCAAAGCCTCACAGGAGACAGCTTTATCAGGGTCCTTTCAGCAAAATCTTGATGGCATATG
CAATAGTGTCTGCATTTGGTGGCTGAATAGGAGATGGCCTGGTGACACAGTCACTCCTGTAATCCCAGGT
ACTTGGGAAGCTGAGGCAGGAGAATCAAAAACTCAAGGTCAGACTGGACTGCAGAATGAGTTCTAGGACA
AGGTAAGCAACTTGTGTCAAAACAGCCAAGAAAGCCCCTCTGGAATCTAGTTCAGTGTTAGTCCCTGCCT
AGCATACGAGACACCCTATGTTAATTTTCATACCCACCTCCTTATACCCAACAATGTGAGAGGAAACCAG
AATCCAAAGAGAATATAAATGATAAGATTTTCTGTGCTTCCAGGATGGGACATCAAGTCTTCCAGGACCA
CCCTCCCTCCCTCCCTTCCCCTAACACAAGACCTGACCAGGCACACAGCTGTTTTCCATGAGGAAGCTTA
TGGGATAGCTTGGCTT
